Addgene plasmid #247386: cwby0036
Purpose: GGA cloning AGGA-promoter-ccdb-TTCC-GS-HALC3_109-SNAC-6xhis
Depositing lab: David Baker. Depositing organization: University of Washington. Publication: Accelerating protein design by scaling experimental characterization. Qian J, Milles LF, Wicky BIM, Ragotte RJ, Motmaen A, Borst AJ, Skotheim R, Ols S, Coventry B, Li X, Kibler RD, Goreshnik I, Exposit M, Lore K, Stewart L, Baker D. Nat Commun. 2026 Aug 20;17(1):9945. doi: 10.1038/s41467-026-76740-9. PubMed 42754580.
Backbone
  Vector backbone: pET29
  Vector type: Bacterial Expression
Growth in bacteria
  Bacterial resistance: Kanamycin, 50 μg/mL
  Growth temperature: 37°C
  Growth strain: NEB Stable
  Copy number: Unknown
Gene/Insert
  Gene/Insert name: ccdb
  Species: Synthetic
  Promoter: T7
  Cloning method: Golden Gate
Terms and licenses: Academic/Nonprofit Terms; Industry Terms: Not Available to Industry
Depositor comments: Please visit https://doi.org/10.1101/2025.08.05.668824 for bioRxiv preprint.
How to cite: cwby0036 was a gift from David Baker (Addgene plasmid # 247386 ; http://n2t.net/addgene:247386 ; RRID:Addgene_247386)
