[The description below was written by a language model from this plasmid's Addgene catalogue record and pLannotate feature annotations shown in this document.]
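Description:
cwby0036 is a pET29-based bacterial expression plasmid (about 5.9 kb) built as a Golden Gate entry vector for placing designed protein-coding sequences in front of a fixed C-terminal fusion module. It carries the usual pET framework: a ColE1/pBR322-type origin with the bom region and rop, an f1 origin, a kanamycin resistance gene for selection, and lacI to supply lac repressor. Short fragments annotated as tetracycline resistance and a predicted E. coli ORF are pBR322-derived backbone remnants rather than functional markers.

The expression cassette runs from a T7 promoter with an adjacent lac operator and the T7 gene 10 ribosome binding site to a T7 terminator, giving IPTG-inducible transcription in hosts that provide T7 RNA polymerase. Between these sits a ccdB dropout cassette, preceded by a small ccdA fragment that, according to the purpose line, corresponds to the cassette's own promoter region. CcdB is a gyrase-poisoning toxin, so plasmids that retain the cassette kill standard cloning strains. Golden Gate assembly replaces it with the incoming insert using the AGGA and TTCC overhangs named in the record, so transformants are enriched for correct recombinants.

Downstream of the TTCC junction the record describes a GS linker, a component named HALC3_109, a SNAC tag and a 6xHis tag. Only the histidine tag is picked up by the feature annotation, and the record does not explain what HALC3_109 is. SNAC is generally known as a short sequence allowing nickel-assisted chemical cleavage, which would permit removal of the His tag after affinity purification. The associated publication concerns scaling up experimental characterization of designed proteins, consistent with use for parallel cloning, expression and purification of design libraries.
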