Features (pLannotate 1.2.2; 20 found; start..end, strand, type, name):
    286..304     +  promoter       T7 promoter: promoter for bacteriophage T7 RNA polymerase
    305..329     +  protein_bind   lac operator: The lac repressor binds to the lac operator to inhibit transcription in E. coli. This inhibition can be relieved by adding lactose or isopropyl-β-D-thiogalactopyranoside (IPTG). lac repressor encoded by lacI
    344..366     +  RBS            RBS: efficient ribosome binding site from bacteriophage T7 gene 10 (Olins and Rangwala, 1989)
    389..460     +  CDS            ccdA (fragment): CCDA_ECO57 - Also known as H, letA. Experimental evidence at protein level: Swiss-Prot protein existence level 1. Antitoxin component of a type II toxin-antitoxin (TA) system which inhibits the post-segregational killing (PSK) of plasmid-free cells, also referred to as a plasmid addiction system. Binds to and blocks the activity of CcdB; will also remove bound CcdB protein from the CcdB-GyrA complex by forming a CcdA-CcdB complex, a process termed rejuvenation. Functions as a transcriptional corepressor for the ccdAB operon, repression also requires CcdB (By similarity). From Escherichia coli
    494..796     +  CDS            ccdB: CCDB_ECOLI - Also known as G, letB, letD. Experimental evidence at protein level: Swiss-Prot protein existence level 1. Toxic component of a type II toxin-antitoxin (TA) system, functioning in plasmid maintainence. Responsible for the post- segregational killing (PSK) of plasmid-free cells, also referred to as a plasmid addiction system. Half-life of over 2 hours. Cell killing by CcdB is accompanied by filamentation, defects in chromosome and plasmid segregation, defects in cell division, formation of anucleate cells, decreased DNA synthesis and plasmid loss. Interferes with the activity of DN
   1034..1052    +  CDS            9xHis (fragment): 9xHis affinity tag
   1065..1114    +  CDS            SET1 (fragment): solubility-enhancement tag derived from T7 phage gene 10B
   1122..1169    +  terminator     T7 terminator: transcription terminator for bacteriophage T7 RNA polymerase
   1206..1634    +  rep_origin     f1 ori (sequence partly withheld): f1 bacteriophage origin of replication; arrow indicates direction of (+) strand synthesis
   1687..1744    +  promoter       AmpR promoter (fragment): bla
   1753..2568    -  CDS            KanR: aminoglycoside phosphotransferase; aph(3')-Ia; confers resistance to kanamycin in bacteria or G418 (Geneticin®) in eukaryotes
   2690..3278    +  rep_origin     ori: high-copy-number ColE1/pMB1/pBR322/pUC origin of replication
   3464..3603    -  misc_feature   bom: basis of mobility region from pBR322
   3705..3896    -  CDS            rop: Rop protein, which maintains plasmids at low copy number; rop
   3913..4293    +  CDS            YPB1_ECOLX: Protein predicted: Swiss-Prot protein existence level 4. From Escherichia coli.
   4365..4656    -  CDS            TcR (fragment): tetracycline efflux protein; tet; confers resistance to tetracycline
   4671..4692    -  protein_bind   CAP binding site: CAP binding activates transcription in the presence of cAMP. E. coli catabolite activator protein
   4705..5787    -  CDS            lacI: lac repressor; lacI; The lac repressor binds to the lac operator to inhibit transcription in E. coli. This inhibition can be relieved by adding lactose or isopropyl-β-D-thiogalactopyranoside (IPTG).
   5788..5865    -  promoter       lacI promoter: lacI
   5873..260     -  CDS            TcR (fragment) (across the origin): tetracycline efflux protein; tet; confers resistance to tetracycline
>Addgene plasmid #247386 | cwby0036 | addgene full sequence | sequence record 493115 | Addgene NGS Result
ACTCCTGCATTAGGAAGCAGCCCAGTAGTAGGTTGAGGCCGTTGAGCACCGCCGCCGCAAGGAATGGTGC
ATGCAAGGAGATGGCGCCCAACAGTCCCCCGGCCACGGGGCCTGCCACCATACCCACGCCGAAACAAGCG
CTCATGAGCCCGAAGTGGCGAGCCCGATCTTCCCCATCGGTGATGTCGGCGATATAGGCGCCAGCAACCG
CACCTGTGGCGCCGGTGATGCCGGCCACGATGCGTCCGGCGTAGAGGATCGAGATCGATCTCGATCCCGC
GAAATTAATACGACTCACTATAGGGGAATTGTGAGCGGATAACAATTCCCCTCTAGAAATAATTTTGTTT
AACTTTAAGAAGGAGATATACATATGTCAGGAGGAGACCGAAAGCGTATTACAGTGACAGTTGACAGCGA
CAGCTATCAGTTGCTCAAGGCATATATGATGTCAATATCTCCGGTCTGGTATGCACAACCAAGAATGAAG
CCCATGCAGTTTAAGGTTTACACCTATAAAAGAGAGAGCCGTTATCGTCTGTTTGTGGATGTACAGAGTG
ATATTATTGACACGCCCGGGCGACGGATGGTGATCCCCCTGGCCAGTGCACGTCTGCTGTCAGATAAAGT
CTCCCGTGAACTTTACCCGGTGGTGCATATCGGGGATGAAAGCTGGCGCATGATGACCACCGATATGGCC
AGTGTGCCGGTTTCCGTTATCGGGGAAGAAGTGGCTGATCTCAGCCACCGCGAAAATGACATCAAAAACG
CCATTAACCTGATGTTCTGGGGAATATGAACGGTCTCGTTCCGGTCGCGAAGAAATTGAAGAAGCGGTGA
AAGAAGCCGAACTGAAAGTGCTGGCGATTGTTCTGGTGGCGCTGCGCAGCGTGAGCCATTATGAACCGCT
GAGCCGCCTGTATGAAAGCTTTCTGGATGCGCTGAAGAAAGCGCTGAGCGAAGAAGAACTGAAAGAAGTG
GAGAAAGAAGCGGAACGCATTGAAAAGAAAGGATCACATCATTGGGGCAGCACCCACCACCACCACCACC
ACTAATGAGATCCGGCTGCTAACAAAGCCCGAAAGGAAGCTGAGTTGGCTGCTGCCACCGCTGAGCAATA
ACTAGCATAACCCCTTGGGGCCTCTAAACGGGTCTTGAGGGGTTTTTTGCTGAAAGGAGGAACTATATCC
GGATTGGCGAATGGG
[124 nt withheld, positions 1206-1329]
C
[91 nt withheld, positions 1331-1421]
A
[49 nt withheld, positions 1423-1471]
CCTTTGACGTTGGAGTCCACGTTCTTT
[37 nt withheld, positions 1499-1535]
ACCCTATCTCGGTCTATTCTTTTGATTTATAAGGGATTTTGCCGATTTCGGCCTATTGGTTAAAAAATGA
GCTGATTTAACAAAAATTTAACGCGAATTTTAACAAAATATTAACGCTTACAATTTAGGTGGCACTTTTC
GGGGAAATGTGCGCGGAACCCCTATTTGTTTATTTTTCTAAATACATTCAAATATGTATCCGCTCATGAA
TTAATTCTTAGAAAAACTCATCGAGCATCAAATGAAACTGCAATTTATTCATATCAGGATTATCAATACC
ATATTTTTGAAAAAGCCGTTTCTGTAATGAAGGAGAAAACTCACCGAGGCAGTTCCATAGGATGGCAAGA
TCCTGGTATCGGTCTGCGATTCCGACTCGTCCAACATCAATACAACCTATTAATTTCCCCTCGTCAAAAA
TAAGGTTATCAAGTGAGAAATCACCATGAGTGACGACTGAATCCGGTGAGAATGGCAAAAGTTTATGCAT
TTCTTTCCAGACTTGTTCAACAGGCCAGCCATTACGCTCGTCATCAAAATCACTCGCATCAACCAAACCG
TTATTCATTCGTGATTGCGCCTGAGCGAGACGAAATACGCGATCGCTGTTAAAAGGACAATTACAAACAG
GAATCGAATGCAACCGGCGCAGGAACACTGCCAGCGCATCAACAATATTTTCACCTGAATCAGGATATTC
TTCTAATACCTGGAATGCTGTTTTCCCGGGGATCGCAGTGGTGAGTAACCATGCATCATCAGGAGTACGG
ATAAAATGCTTGATGGTCGGAAGAGGCATAAATTCCGTCAGCCAGTTTAGTCTGACCATCTCATCTGTAA
CATCATTGGCAACGCTACCTTTGCCATGTTTCAGAAACAACTCTGGCGCATCGGGCTTCCCATACAATCG
ATAGATTGTCGCACCTGATTGCCCGACATTATCGCGAGCCCATTTATACCCATATAAATCAGCATCCATG
TTGGAATTTAATCGCGGCCTAGAGCAAGACGTTTCCCGTTGAATATGGCTCATAACACCCCTTGTATTAC
TGTTTATGTAAGCAGACAGTTTTATTGTTCATGACCAAAATCCCTTAACGTGAGTTTTCGTTCCACTGAG
CGTCAGACCCCGTAGAAAAGATCAAAGGATCTTCTTGAGATCCTTTTTTTCTGCGCGTAATCTGCTGCTT
GCAAACAAAAAAACCACCGCTACCAGCGGTGGTTTGTTTGCCGGATCAAGAGCTACCAACTCTTTTTCCG
AAGGTAACTGGCTTCAGCAGAGCGCAGATACCAAATACTGTCCTTCTAGTGTAGCCGTAGTTAGGCCACC
ACTTCAAGAACTCTGTAGCACCGCCTACATACCTCGCTCTGCTAATCCTGTTACCAGTGGCTGCTGCCAG
TGGCGATAAGTCGTGTCTTACCGGGTTGGACTCAAGACGATAGTTACCGGATAAGGCGCAGCGGTCGGGC
TGAACGGGGGGTTCGTGCACACAGCCCAGCTTGGAGCGAACGACCTACACCGAACTGAGATACCTACAGC
GTGAGCTATGAGAAAGCGCCACGCTTCCCGAAGGGAGAAAGGCGGACAGGTATCCGGTAAGCGGCAGGGT
CGGAACAGGAGAGCGCACGAGGGAGCTTCCAGGGGGAAACGCCTGGTATCTTTATAGTCCTGTCGGGTTT
CGCCACCTCTGACTTGAGCGTCGATTTTTGTGATGCTCGTCAGGGGGGCGGAGCCTATGGAAAAACGCCA
GCAACGCGGCCTTTTTACGGTTCCTGGCCTTTTGCTGGCCTTTTGCTCACATGTTCTTTCCTGCGTTATC
CCCTGATTCTGTGGATAACCGTATTACCGCCTTTGAGTGAGCTGATACCGCTCGCCGCAGCCGAACGACC
GAGCGCAGCGAGTCAGTGAGCGAGGAAGCGGAAGAGCGCCTGATGCGGTATTTTCTCCTTACGCATCTGT
GCGGTATTTCACACCGCAATGGTGCACTCTCAGTACAATCTGCTCTGATGCCGCATAGTTAAGCCAGTAT
ACACTCCGCTATCGCTACGTGACTGGGTCATGGCTGCGCCCCGACACCCGCCAACACCCGCTGACGCGCC
CTGACGGGCTTGTCTGCTCCCGGCATCCGCTTACAGACAAGCTGTGACCGTCTCCGGGAGCTGCATGTGT
CAGAGGTTTTCACCGTCATCACCGAAACGCGCGAGGCAGCTGCGGTAAAGCTCATCAGCGTGGTCGTGAA
GCGATTCACAGATGTCTGCCTGTTCATCCGCGTCCAGCTCGTTGAGTTTCTCCAGAAGCGTTAATGTCTG
GCTTCTGATAAAGCGGGCCATGTTAAGGGCGGTTTTTTCCTGTTTGGTCACTGATGCCTCCGTGTAAGGG
GGATTTCTGTTCATGGGGGTAATGATACCGATGAAACGAGAGAGGATGCTCACGATACGGGTTACTGATG
ATGAACATGCCCGGTTACTGGAACGTTGTGAGGGTAAACAACTGGCGGTATGGATGCGGCGGGACCAGAG
AAAAATCACTCAGGGTCAATGCCAGCGCTTCGTTAATACAGATGTAGGTGTTCCACAGGGTAGCCAGCAG
CATCCTGCGATGCAGATCCGGAACATAATGGTGCAGGGCGCTGACTTCCGCGTTTCCAGACTTTACGAAA
CACGGAAACCGAAGACCATTCATGTTGTTGCTCAGGTCGCAGACGTTTTGCAGCAGCAGTCGCTTCACGT
TCGCTCGCGTATCGGTGATTCATTCTGCTAACCAGTAAGGCAACCCCGCCAGCCTAGCCGGGTCCTCAAC
GACAGGAGCACGATCATGCGCACCCGTGGGGCCGCCATGCCGGCGATAATGGCCTGCTTCTCGCCGAAAC
GTTTGGTGGCGGGACCAGTGACGAAGGCTTGAGCGAGGGCGTGCAAGATTCCGAATACCGCAAGCGACAG
GCCGATCATCGTCGCGCTCCAGCGAAAGCGGTCCTCGCCGAAAATGACCCAGAGCGCTGCCGGCACCTGT
CCTACGAGTTGCATGATAAAGAAGACAGTCATAAGTGCGGCGACGATAGTCATGCCCCGCGCCCACCGGA
AGGAGCTGACTGGGTTGAAGGCTCTCAAGGGCATCGGTCGAGATCCCGGTGCCTAATGAGTGAGCTAACT
TACATTAATTGCGTTGCGCTCACTGCCCGCTTTCCAGTCGGGAAACCTGTCGTGCCAGCTGCATTAATGA
ATCGGCCAACGCGCGGGGAGAGGCGGTTTGCGTATTGGGCGCCAGGGTGGTTTTTCTTTTCACCAGTGAG
ACGGGCAACAGCTGATTGCCCTTCACCGCCTGGCCCTGAGAGAGTTGCAGCAAGCGGTCCACGCTGGTTT
GCCCCAGCAGGCGAAAATCCTGTTTGATGGTGGTTAACGGCGGGATATAACATGAGCTGTCTTCGGTATC
GTCGTATCCCACTACCGAGATGTCCGCACCAACGCGCAGCCCGGACTCGGTAATGGCGCGCATTGCGCCC
AGCGCCATCTGATCGTTGGCAACCAGCATCGCAGTGGGAACGATGCCCTCATTCAGCATTTGCATGGTTT
GTTGAAAACCGGACATGGCACTCCAGTCGCCTTCCCGTTCCGCTATCGGCTGAATTTGATTGCGAGTGAG
ATATTTATGCCAGCCAGCCAGACGCAGACGCGCCGAGACAGAACTTAATGGGCCCGCTAACAGCGCGATT
TGCTGGTGACCCAATGCGACCAGATGCTCCACGCCCAGTCGCGTACCGTCTTCATGGGAGAAAATAATAC
TGTTGATGGGTGTCTGGTCAGAGACATCAAGAAATAACGCCGGAACATTAGTGCAGGCAGCTTCCACAGC
AATGGCATCCTGGTCATCCAGCGGATAGTTAATGATCAGCCCACTGACGCGTTGCGCGAGAAGATTGTGC
ACCGCCGCTTTACAGGCTTCGACGCCGCTTCGTTCTACCATCGACACCACCACGCTGGCACCCAGTTGAT
CGGCGCGAGATTTAATCGCCGCGACAATTTGCGACGGCGCGTGCAGGGCCAGACTGGAGGTGGCAACGCC
AATCAGCAACGACTGTTTGCCCGCCAGTTGTTGTGCCACGCGGTTGGGAATGTAATTCAGCTCCGCCATC
GCCGCTTCCACTTTTTCCCGCGTTTTCGCAGAAACGTGGCTGGCCTGGTTCACCACGCGGGAAACGGTCT
GATAAGAGACACCGGCATACTCTGCGACATCGTATAACGTTACTGGTTTCACATTCACCACCCTGAATTG
ACTCTCTTCCGGGCGCTATCATGCCATACCGCGAAAGGTTTTGCGCCATTCGATGGTGTCCGGGATCTCG
ACGCTCTCCCTTATGCG
